>Addgene plasmid #200789 | CLIPf-KIF5A-SNAPf-HisTag-FLAG | addgene full sequence | sequence record 437760 | Addgene NGS Result
TACTTCTGCCTGCTGGGGAGCCTGGGGACTTTCCACACCCTAACTGACACACATTCCACAGAATTAATTC
GCGTTAAATTTTTGTTAAATCAGCTCATTTTTTAACCAATAGGCCGAAATCGGCAAAATCCCTTATAAAT
CAAAAGAATAGACCGAGATAGGGT
[37 nt withheld, positions 165-201]
AAAGAACGTGGACTCCAACGTCAAAGG
[49 nt withheld, positions 229-277]
T
[91 nt withheld, positions 279-369]
G
[124 nt withheld, positions 371-494]
GGGGATACCCCCTAGAGCCCCAGCTGGTTCTTTCCGCCTCAGAAGCCATAGAGCCCACCGCATCCCCAGC
ATGCCTGCTATTGTCTTCCCAATCCTCCCCCTTGCTGTCCTGCCCCACCCCACCCCCCAGAATAGAATGA
CACCTACTCAGACAATGCGATGCAATTTCCTCATTTTATTAGGAAAGGACAGTGGGAGTGGCACCTTCCA
GGGTCAAGGAAGGCACGGGGGAGGGGCAAACAACAGATGGCTGGCAACTAGAAGGCACAGTCGAGGCTGA
TCAGCGGGTTTAAACGGGCCCTCTAGACTCGAGCGGCCGCTCATTTGTCGTCGTCGTCCTTGTAGTCGTG
GTGATGGTGGTGGTGAAACTCGCCAGATCCTGCTGCAGATCCGGCGCTTCCACCAAGTCCAGGCTTTCCG
AGTCTATGGCCCTCGTGAGCAAGGAGCCACTCTTTGACAGCCAGTCCGCCTTCATATCCTCCAACATCCA
GGTCGCCCTGGACGACCCGGTGACAAGGAATCAGGATTGGCACTGGATTGCCGGACAGGGCAGTTTTCAC
AGCGGCAGTTGCTGCAGGATTTCCGGCCAGTGCAGCCAGGTGGCTGTAGGAGATCACTTCCCCAAATTTC
ACGACTTTCAGGAGTTTCCACAGGACTTGCCGTGTGAAGGACTCTTGTTGAAAGACAGGATGGTGCAGTG
CTGGCACGGGAAACTCTTCGATGGCTTCCGGCTGGTGGAAATAAGCATTCAGCCAAGCTGTAGCCTGCAT
AAGTGGCTCTGGTCCACCAAGCACTGCAGCTGGTGCTGGAACTTCCACTGCATCAGCGGCGCTGGTGCCC
TTTCCGAGGAATATGATTCTGTGCAGTCCCTGCTCGCATCCAGACAGCTCAAGTTTGCCCAGTGGGGAGT
CCAGGGTTGTGCGCTTCATTTCACAATCCTTATCGAATTCGCTGGCTGCTGTCTCTTGGTGGAGAGGGAA
AAGCTTGGCCTGGTCCTCAGCCTCATAGCCACACGGCAGGTCACTCCTGTTGTCGTTGATATCTGTGGCA
TTTCCATTGTCCATGTTGGCCTTCTGGTAGGAAGCCAAGGGGGCAACAGATGTGGCTCCGCTGCTGGCAA
AGTACATATCTGAAGTGGAGCTAGGCGCAGCCTGCAGGTGCAGGTTCTGGTAGTTCTGGAAGAGGTTGTT
GGTGTAGCTGATACACTCGGGGCTCCGGGTGCCGTAGGGGTTGGTGGGTGAGGAGGCAGGATAGTGGCCA
GGCCTCACAGGCTTAGCGATCTGGGCAGAATGGCCCCGCTTGCCGGAGCTCTTGTACCGCACGGCTTCTT
TGATGCGGTCCACCTCCTGCTGGTATCTACGCTTGTCCTTCATAGCGCCCTCCTTGGCCTCCTTCAGTGC
ACCCTCCAGGGCCTTAACTCTCTCAGCCGTAGCCCGAAGTCGTTTTTCCAATTTAGGAAGCTCACAACGC
AGATCTGCATTGTCACGTACCAGCTGTTTGTGAACCTTTGTAAGCTGTTCCAGGTTGTTCTCAAGAAAGG
AGATCTTCTGCTTTTGGGAATGAATCCCCCCACTGTCCTCGGGCTCCATTTCTGCACTTTTCTTGACTCG
AGTCGTGACGTCTTGAACGAACAGCTTGCGAAGGTTGTGGAGGGTCTGGAGTTCACGGGCAACTGTCTCC
TCCAGCCCCTTGAGGTCCTGCTTGGACTGCTCATGTCGCTCATACAGAAATGTCAGCTCCTGGAGCTTGG
CGCTCTTCTCGTTCTCTTCATTCTTCAGCCTCTCATAGTCGGCCTGAAGCTTCTCCAGCTCTAACTGGAG
CTTCTGGTTCAGGTCTTTCAGCTCATCAATGGTTTTCTGTTTCTCATTAATCTCATCCCGGAGGCGGGCC
AGCTGCCGGTGATGGGCCTCACGGTGATTCTCCATCTGTAGTTCCAGGGCCTTCTTCACCTCCTCCGCGT
CCTGTGTGTCTGGCTCCTTGTCTTTCAGAGCTACCTCGTGTACAGTTTCGTGCGCCTGGAGCCTGGCAAG
CTCATCGCTCAGGGAGTCGTAGGACTCTTCCAGGTGCCGTTTCTTCAACTCCACAGTCTGCATGTACTCC
GTGAGTGAACGGATCTTGGCCTCATGCTGTGAGATGAGCAGTTGGCAAGATGACAGCTCCCTACCGGTCA
CCTCCATCTTGCGATGACACTCCACCTGGAGGTTCTCCAGCTGCCGACATCGCTTAACCACGGACTTCAC
CTCCGACTTGATCTTGCTGATGTAGAGCCGGGCCACCGTGAACTCCTCCTCGATGGCCCCACTGATCTCC
ACGGGCAGCTTAATCTCGCCGTTGCCCACGATGACACTGAACTCACTCAGGTCCCTCATCAGCCCATTCA
GCACCTCAGCGATCCGCTTTCGCTGGTGTCCACTGACCTCCTGGAGCCGCTGTAGCTCGGACTCCAGGGA
CAGCATGGTGGCCACTTTCTGGGACAGCTCGTCCACCAGCAGCTGGTTCTGCTGGCTCTTCTCCTCCACC
TCCTGGGACTTCTGGTCGTAGTTGACCGCCAGCTCCTCTAGGGCCTGCAGCACTTCCTTCACCTCGTCCT
TCGCAGCATCGTTCTCGGACTGCAGGTGGCTAAGCTCCCGCTGGACCTTCTCGTTGTCTCCCCGAGTGGA
CACGAGCAGCTCTTCCTGGTCCAGCATCTGCTGCTTCAGCTTCTCAATGAGCTGGCTCTGCTGGTTGATC
TCATCATCCTTGTCATCAAGCTGCTTGTAGAGACGGCGGATCTCTTCCTCATATTTCTGCCTTTCCTCAG
GTGCGATGCGTACCACAATGGATGAGTTGTCATTCACAGGGGTCTCCTCGCAGAGCTCAGCTCCCAGAGC
TGAGTCCTCTCCAGCCAGGCGCTCAGTCTCAGGCACATTCTCTCCATTGCGCCACCGGCTAAGCTCAGCC
TCTAGCTTCGCAATTGTCTCCTTCTGGGCCTTGGTCTTCTCCTTCTCCTTCTCATACTTCTTCTTCCACT
GCTCAGCAGTCAGCTCCAGATTCACTGAGGCAGTGTTCTTGATGGTCTTCGCCCGCTGTCCAAACATGAG
CGTGGACTTGGTCTCTGCGTCATTGTAGCTGGACGGCGAGCAGCAGATGAACATGGTAGTCCTGCAGTTC
CCTCCCAGAGAGTCCTGGAGAATCCTCGTCATTTTGCTGTCGCGGTACGGCACGTAGCTTTTGGTGCCCT
CTGCCAGTGCAGAGATCACGTTCCCCAGGGCCGACAGCGACTTGTTGATATTCTTTGCCTCGTCCAGAAC
GGCTCCCTCTGCCCCTGTCTTGCTGACCTTCTCGCTTCCGGCCAGATCCACGAGGTACAGCTTCCCGCTG
AGCTTCTGCTCGGTCTCTACGTTCTCCTGCTTGATGTTGATGAGGAAGATGCTGTGGCTCCGAGAACTGT
GCTCGTTCATGTTGGTGACAGCTACGTGACGGTTGGACTTCCCCTCATCGATCACATCCAGAATCTCCTC
TGGGCTGGACACAAAGCGTTCGGTACAACCCTTGACAAACGGCACCCGGTTTTTGTCCTCATGCACGGAC
AGGTTCGTCTTGGTCACATCCAAAAGGTCACGGATCTTATCCAGGTAAATCTCGAAGTAAGATACCTTAA
TGTGGAATTCAAGGTTCTCATCCATGGAGTAGATGTGGTTGAAGATGTCTCGAGCGATCCGGGGAATGAT
GCCCATCAGCTGAGGGTCGTGCAGCTTCCCCTCCATGGTATGCGTTTTCCCTGAGGATGTCTGTCCATAA
GCGAAGATTGTGCCATTGTAACCAGCAAGGACGTCTTTGACGATCTGCATGGCACAGGCGTGGTAAACCT
GCTCCTGAGTGGTGTTTGGGGGGAAGACGCGGTCAAAGACATATGGCTTTCCCCCAATAATGACGCTGTC
GTCCCCTTGGAAAATGGGGATGAACTTGTCCCCCCGCAGAATCTCGGCCTGGTTCAGGGGCCGAAATCGG
CAAAGCACCTTGATGCTGCATTCGTTGTTAGTCTCCGCCATGGATCCTCCGAGGCCAGGTTTTCCCAGTC
TGTGTCCTTCGTGGGCCAGCAGCCATTCTTTCACGGCCAGGCCTCCAAGATAAGGGCCCACATCAGAATC
GCCCTGCACCACTCTGTGGCAGGGGATCAGAATAGGCACAGGGTTTCCATCCAGGGCTGTGTTCACGGCG
GCTGTAGCAGCTGGATTTCCCACGAGAGCGGCCAGGTGAGACTCGCTGATCACTTCGCCGAACTTGACCA
CCTTCAGCAGCTTCCACAGCACCTGTCTGGTGAAGCTTTCTTGCTGGAACACGGGGTGATGCAGAGCAGG
AACGGGGAACTCCTCGATGGCCTCGGGCTGATGAAAGTAGGCGTTCAGCCAGGCGGTGGCCTGAATCAGA
GGTTCAGGTCCTCCGAGCACAGCAGCAGGAGCAGGCACTTCAACAGCATCGGCGGCAGAGGTTCCCTTGC
CGAGAAAGATGATCCGGTGCAGGCCCTGTTCACAGCCGCTCAGTTCCAGCTTGCCCAGAGGGCTATCCAG
TGTGGTCCGCTTCATCTCGCAGTCCTTGTCCATGGTACCAAGCTTAAGTTTAAACGCTAGCCAGCTTGGG
TCTCCCTATAGTGAGTCGTATTAATTTCGATAAGCCAGTAAGCAGTGGGTTCTCTAGTTAGCCAGAGAGC
TCTGCTTATATAGACCTCCCACCGTACACGCCTACCGCCCATTTGCGTCAATGGGGCGGAGTTGTTACGA
CATTTTGGAAAGTCCCGTTGATTTTGGTGCCAAAACAAACTCCCATTGACGTCAATGGGGTGGAGACTTG
GAAATCCCCGTGAGTCAAACCGCTATCCACGCCCATTGATGTACTGCCAAAACCGCATCACCATGGTAAT
AGCGATGACTAATACGTAGATGTACTGCCAAGTAGGAAAGTCCCATAAGGTCATGTACTGGGCATAATGC
CAGGCGGGCCATTTACCGTCATTGACGTCAATAGGGGGCGTACTTGGCATATGATACACTTGATGTACTG
CCAAGTGGGCAGTTTACCGTAAATACTCCACCCATTGACGTCAATGGAAAGTCCCTATTGGCGTTACTAT
GGGAACATACGTCATTATTGACGTCAATGGGCGGGGGTCGTTGGGCGGTCAGCCAGGCGGGCCATTTACC
GTAAGTTATGTAACGCGGAACTCCATATATGGGCTATGAACTAATGACCCCGTAATTGATTACTATTAAT
AACTAGTCAATAATCAATGTCAACGCGTATATCTGGCCCGTACATCGCGAAGCAGCGCAAAACGCCTAAC
CCTAAGCAGATTCTTCATGCAATTGTCGGTCAAGCCTTGCCTTGTTGTAGCTTAAATTTTGCTCGCGCAC
TACTCAGCGACCTCCAACACACAAGCAGGGAGCAGATACTGGCTTAACTATGCGGCATCAGAGCAGATTG
TACTGAGAGTGCACCATAGGGGATCGGGAGATCTCCCGATCCGTCGACGTCAGGTGGCACTTTTCGGGGA
AATGTGCGCGGAACCCCTATTTGTTTATTTTTCTAAATACATTCAAATATGTATCCGCTCATGAGACAAT
AACCCTGATAAATGCTTCAATAATATTGAAAAAGGAAGAGTATGAGTATTCAACATTTCCGTGTCGCCCT
TATTCCCTTTTTTGCGGCATTTTGCCTTCCTGTTTTTGCTCACCCAGAAACGCTGGTGAAAGTAAAAGAT
GCTGAAGATCAGTTGGGTGCACGAGTGGGTTACATCGAACTGGATCTCAACAGCGGTAAGATCCTTGAGA
GTTTTCGCCCCGAAGAACGTTTTCCAATGATGAGCACTTTTAAAGTTCTGCTATGTGGCGCGGTATTATC
CCGTATTGACGCCGGGCAAGAGCAACTCGGTCGCCGCATACACTATTCTCAGAATGACTTGGTTGAGTAC
TCACCAGTCACAGAAAAGCATCTTACGGATGGCATGACAGTAAGAGAATTATGCAGTGCTGCCATAACCA
TGAGTGATAACACTGCGGCCAACTTACTTCTGACAACGATCGGAGGACCGAAGGAGCTAACCGCTTTTTT
GCACAACATGGGGGATCATGTAACTCGCCTTGATCGTTGGGAACCGGAGCTGAATGAAGCCATACCAAAC
GACGAGCGTGACACCACGATGCCTGTAGCAATGGCAACAACGTTGCGCAAACTATTAACTGGCGAACTAC
TTACTCTAGCTTCCCGGCAACAATTAATAGACTGGATGGAGGCGGATAAAGTTGCAGGACCACTTCTGCG
CTCGGCCCTTCCGGCTGGCTGGTTTATTGCTGATAAATCTGGAGCCGGTGAGCGTGGGTCTCGCGGTATC
ATTGCAGCACTGGGGCCAGATGGTAAGCCCTCCCGTATCGTAGTTATCTACACGACGGGGAGTCAGGCAA
CTATGGATGAACGAAATAGACAGATCGCTGAGATAGGTGCCTCACTGATTAAGCATTGGTAACTGTCAGA
CCAAGTTTACTCATATATACTTTAGATTGATTTAAAACTTCATTTTTAATTTAAAAGGATCTAGGTGAAG
ATCCTTTTTGATAATCTCATGACCAAAATCCCTTAACGTGAGTTTTCGTTCCACTGAGCGTCAGACCCCG
TAGAAAAGATCAAAGGATCTTCTTGAGATCCTTTTTTTCTGCGCGTAATCTGCTGCTTGCAAACAAAAAA
ACCACCGCTACCAGCGGTGGTTTGTTTGCCGGATCAAGAGCTACCAACTCTTTTTCCGAAGGTAACTGGC
TTCAGCAGAGCGCAGATACCAAATACTGTTCTTCTAGTGTAGCCGTAGTTAGGCCACCACTTCAAGAACT
CTGTAGCACCGCCTACATACCTCGCTCTGCTAATCCTGTTACCAGTGGCTGCTGCCAGTGGCGATAAGTC
GTGTCTTACCGGGTTGGACTCAAGACGATAGTTACCGGATAAGGCGCAGCGGTCGGGCTGAACGGGGGGT
TCGTGCACACAGCCCAGCTTGGAGCGAACGACCTACACCGAACTGAGATACCTACAGCGTGAGCTATGAG
AAAGCGCCACGCTTCCCGAAGGGAGAAAGGCGGACAGGTATCCGGTAAGCGGCAGGGTCGGAACAGGAGA
GCGCACGAGGGAGCTTCCAGGGGGAAACGCCTGGTATCTTTATAGTCCTGTCGGGTTTCGCCACCTCTGA
CTTGAGCGTCGATTTTTGTGATGCTCGTCAGGGGGGCGGAGCCTATGGAAAAACGCCAGCAACGCGGCCT
TTTTACGGTTCCTGGCCTTTTGCTGGCCTTTTGCTCACATGTTCTTTCCTGCGTTATCCCCTGATTCTGT
GGATAACCGTATTACCGCCTTTGAGTGAGCTGATACCGCTCGCCGCAGCCGAACGACCGAGCGCAGCGAG
TCAGTGAGCGAGGAAGCGGAAGAGCGCCCAATACGCAAACCGCCTCTCCCCGCGCGTTGGCCGATTCATT
AATGCAGCTGGCACGACAGGTTTCCCGACTGGAAAGCGGGCAGTGAGCGCAACGCAATTAATGTGAGTTA
GCTCACTCATTAGGCACCCCAGGCTTTACACTTTATGCTTCCGGCTCGTATGTTGTGTGGAATTGTGAGC
GGATAACAATTTCACACAGGAAACAGCTATGACCATGATTACGCCAAGCTCTAGCTAGAGGTCGACGGTA
TACAGACATGATAAGATACATTGATGAGTTTGGACAAACCACAACTAGAATGCAGTGAAAAAAATGCTTT
ATTTGTGAAATTTGTGATGCTATTGCTTTATTTGTAACCATTATAAGCTGCAATAAACAAGTTGGGGTGG
GCGAAGAACTCCAGCATGAGATCCCCGCGCTGGAGGATCATCCAGCCGGCGTCCCGGAAAACGATTCCGA
AGCCCAACCTTTCATAGAAGGCGGCGGTGGAATCGAAATCTCGTGATGGCAGGTTGGGCGTCGCTTGGTC
GGTCATTTCGAACCCCAGAGTCCCGCTCAGAAGAACTCGTCAAGAAGGCGATAGAAGGCGATGCGCTGCG
AATCGGGAGCGGCGATACCGTAAAGCACGAGGAAGCGGTCAGCCCATTCGCCGCCAAGCTCTTCAGCAAT
ATCACGGGTAGCCAACGCTATGTCCTGATAGCGGTCCGCCACACCCAGCCGGCCACAGTCGATGAATCCA
GAAAAGCGGCCATTTTCCACCATGATATTCGGCAAGCAGGCATCGCCATGGGTCACGACGAGATCCTCGC
CGTCGGGCATGCGCGCCTTGAGCCTGGCGAACAGTTCGGCTGGCGCGAGCCCCTGATGCTCTTCGTCCAG
ATCATCCTGATCGACAAGACCGGCTTCCATCCGAGTACGTGCTCGCTCGATGCGATGTTTCGCTTGGTGG
TCGAATGGGCAGGTAGCCGGATCAAGCGTATGCAGCCGCCGCATTGCATCAGCCATGATGGATACTTTCT
CGGCAGGAGCAAGGTGAGATGACAGGAGATCCTGCCCCGGCACTTCGCCCAATAGCAGCCAGTCCCTTCC
CGCTTCAGTGACAACGTCGAGCACAGCTGCGCAAGGAACGCCCGTCGTGGCCAGCCACGATAGCCGCGCT
GCCTCGTCCTGCAGTTCATTCAGGGCACCGGACAGGTCGGTCTTGACAAAAAGAACCGGGCGCCCCTGCG
CTGACAGCCGGAACACGGCGGCATCAGAGCAGCCGATTGTCTGTTGTGCCCAGTCATAGCCGAATAGCCT
CTCCACCCAAGCGGCCGGAGAACCTGCGTGCAATCCATCTTGTTCAATCATGCGAAACGATCCTCATCCT
GTCTCTTGATCAGATCCGAAAATGGATATACAAGCTCCCGGGAGCTTTTTGCAAAAGCCTAGGCCTCCAA
AAAAGCCTCCTCACTACTTCTGGAATAGCTCAGAGGCAGAGGCGGCCTCGGCCTCTGCATAAATAAAAAA
AATTAGTCAGCCATGGGGCGGAGAATGGGCGGAACTGGGCGGAGTTAGGGGCGGGATGGGCGGAGTTAGG
GGCGGGACTATGGTTGCTGACTAATTGAGATGCATGCTTTGCATACTTCTGCCTGCTGGGGAGCCTGGGG
ACTTTCCACACCTGGTTGCTGACTAATTGAGATGCATGCTTTGCA
Features (pLannotate 1.2.2; 23 found; start..end, strand, type, name):
     66..494     -  rep_origin     f1 ori (sequence partly withheld): f1 bacteriophage origin of replication; arrow indicates direction of (+) strand synthesis
    515..536     -  promoter       SV40 promoter (fragment): SV40 enhancer and early promoter
    540..764     -  polyA_signal   bGH poly(A) signal: bovine growth hormone polyadenylation signal
    819..841     -  CDS            5xFLAG (fragment): five tandem FLAG® epitope tags
    878..1438    -  CDS            MGMT (fragment): MGMT_HUMAN - Experimental evidence at protein level: Swiss-Prot protein existence level 1. Involved in the cellular defense against the biological effects of O6-methylguanine (O6-MeG) and O4-methylthymine (O4-MeT) in DNA. Repairs the methylated nucleobase in DNA by stoichiometrically transferring the methyl group to a cysteine residue in the enzyme. This is a suicide reaction: the enzyme is irreversibly inactivated. From Homo sapiens (Human).
   1445..4525    -  CDS            Kif5a: KIF5A_MOUSE - Also known as Kiaa4086, Kif5, Nkhc1. Experimental evidence at protein level: Swiss-Prot protein existence level 1. Microtubule-dependent motor required for slow axonal transport of neurofilament proteins (NFH, NFM and NFL) (PubMed:12682084). Can induce formation of neurite-like membrane protrusions in non-neuronal cells in a ZFYVE27-dependent manner. The ZFYVE27-KIF5A complex contributes to the vesicular transport of VAPA, VAPB, SURF4, RAB11A, RAB11B and RTN3 proteins in neurons (PubMed:21976701). Required for anterograde axonal transportation of MAPK8IP3/JIP3 which is essential
   4526..5077    -  CDS            MGMT (fragment): MGMT_HUMAN - Experimental evidence at protein level: Swiss-Prot protein existence level 1. Involved in the cellular defense against the biological effects of O6-methylguanine (O6-MeG) and O4-methylthymine (O4-MeT) in DNA. Repairs the methylated nucleobase in DNA by stoichiometrically transferring the methyl group to a cysteine residue in the enzyme. This is a suicide reaction: the enzyme is irreversibly inactivated. From Homo sapiens (Human).
   5119..5137    -  promoter       T7 promoter: promoter for bacteriophage T7 RNA polymerase
   5153..5186    -  LTR            5' LTR (truncated) (fragment): truncated 5' long terminal repeat (LTR) from HIV-1
   5182..5385    -  promoter       CMV promoter: human cytomegalovirus (CMV) immediate early promoter
   5386..5765    -  enhancer       CMV enhancer: human cytomegalovirus immediate early enhancer
   5920..5972    +  misc_feature   bom (fragment): basis of mobility region from pBR322
   6031..6135    +  promoter       AmpR promoter: bla
   6136..6996    +  CDS            AmpR: β-lactamase; bla; confers resistance to ampicillin, carbenicillin, and related antibiotics
   7167..7755    +  rep_origin     ori: high-copy-number ColE1/pMB1/pBR322/pUC origin of replication
   7938..8030    +  CDS            lacI (fragment): lac repressor; lacI; The lac repressor binds to the lac operator to inhibit transcription in E. coli. This inhibition can be relieved by adding lactose or isopropyl-β-D-thiogalactopyranoside (IPTG).
   8043..8064    +  protein_bind   CAP binding site: CAP binding activates transcription in the presence of cAMP. E. coli catabolite activator protein
   8079..8109    +  promoter       lac promoter: promoter for the E. coli lac operon
   8117..8133    +  protein_bind   lac operator: The lac repressor binds to the lac operator to inhibit transcription in E. coli. This inhibition can be relieved by adding lactose or isopropyl-β-D-thiogalactopyranoside (IPTG). lac repressor encoded by lacI
   8206..8327    -  polyA_signal   SV40 poly(A) signal: SV40 polyadenylation signal
   8322..8480    -  CDS            ble (fragment): BLE_KLEPN - Experimental evidence at protein level: Swiss-Prot protein existence level 1. Binding protein with a strong affinity to the bleomycin family of antibiotics. Binds to CL990; an antimitotic-antibiotic compound. From Klebsiella pneumoniae.
   8504..9295    -  CDS            neo: KKA2_KLEPN - Also known as kan, nptII. Experimental evidence at protein level: Swiss-Prot protein existence level 1. Resistance to kanamycin, neomycin, paromomycin, ribostamycin, butirosin and gentamicin B. From Klebsiella pneumoniae.
   9362..52      -  promoter       SV40 promoter (across the origin): SV40 enhancer and early promoter
