[The description below was written by a language model from this plasmid's Addgene catalogue record and pLannotate feature annotations shown in this document.]
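Description:
CLIPf-KIF5A-SNAPf-HisTag-FLAG is a mammalian expression plasmid built on the pCLAP backbone that produces mouse kinesin-1 heavy chain KIF5A flanked by two orthogonal self-labelling protein tags. The full sequence is 9,639 nt, of which the 3,081 bp Kif5a coding region was inserted between BamHI and EcoRI sites that remain intact. In bacteria the plasmid replicates from a high-copy ColE1/pUC-type origin and is selected with ampicillin through the β-lactamase gene. An f1 origin is also present. For mammalian cells, a neomycin phosphotransferase cassette driven by the SV40 early promoter and ended by an SV40 poly(A) signal allows G418 selection. Short annotated fragments of ble, lacI, the lac promoter/operator region and an HIV-1 LTR appear to be backbone remnants rather than functional elements.

The expression unit is driven by the CMV immediate-early enhancer and promoter, with a T7 promoter just upstream of the open reading frame, and is terminated by the bovine growth hormone polyadenylation signal. The two flanking features annotated as human MGMT fragments correspond to the CLIPf tag at the N terminus and the SNAPf tag at the C terminus. Both are engineered derivatives of O6-alkylguanine-DNA alkyltransferase that covalently react with different substrates, so each end of the motor can carry a distinct dye. The catalogue lists a His tag and a FLAG epitope after SNAPf, which provide handles for affinity purification and detection. The feature table detects the FLAG sequence but does not annotate the His tag separately. The associated publication studied kinesin-1 flexibility and its conformation in the absence of cargo, which fits a dual-labelling design for reporting the relative positions of the two ends of the molecule, although the record does not describe the specific assays.
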