Addgene plasmid #200789: CLIPf-KIF5A-SNAPf-HisTag-FLAG
Purpose: Mammalian expression of CLIPf-KIF5A-SNAPf-HisTag-FLAG
Depositing lab: Alison Twelvetrees. Depositing organization: University of Sheffield. Publication: Kinesin-1 is highly flexible and adopts an open conformation in the absence of cargo. Smith ER, Turner ED, Abdelhamid MAS, Craggs TD, Twelvetrees AE. iScience. 2026 Feb 2;29(3):114875. doi: 10.1016/j.isci.2026.114875. eCollection 2026 Mar 20. PubMed 41732280.
Backbone
  Vector backbone: pCLAP
  Backbone size w/o insert (bp): 6558
  Vector type: Mammalian Expression
  Selectable markers: Neomycin (select with G418)
Growth in bacteria
  Bacterial resistance: Ampicillin, 100 μg/mL
  Growth temperature: 37°C
  Growth strain: DH5alpha
  Copy number: High Copy
Gene/Insert
  Gene/Insert name: KIF5A
  Species: M. musculus (mouse)
  Insert size (bp): 3081
  Entrez Gene: Kif5a (a.k.a. D10Bwg0738e, Khc, Kif5, Kns, mKIAA4086)
  Promoter: CMV & T7
  Tag / fusion protein: CLIPf (N terminal on backbone); SNAPf, HisTag, FLAG (C terminal on backbone)
  Cloning method: Restriction Enzyme; 5′ cloning site BamHI (not destroyed); 3′ cloning site EcoRI (not destroyed)
  Sequencing primers: 5′ AGCGAGTCTCACCTGGCC; 3′ TGCAGCCAGGTGGCTGTAGGA
Terms and licenses: Academic/Nonprofit Terms; Industry Terms: Not Available to Industry
Depositor comments: Please visit https://doi.org/10.1101/2024.12.20.629623 for bioRxiv preprint.
How to cite: CLIPf-KIF5A-SNAPf-HisTag-FLAG was a gift from Alison Twelvetrees (Addgene plasmid # 200789 ; http://n2t.net/addgene:200789 ; RRID:Addgene_200789)
